>Addgene plasmid #132634 | pGEX-4T1 human PP2A Aα full length | addgene full sequence | sequence record 259628 | Addgene NGS Result
TTGTGAGCGGATAACAATTTCACACAGGAAACAGTATTCATGTCCCCTATACTAGGTTATTGGAAAATTA
AGGGCCTTGTGCAACCCACTCGACTTCTTTTGGAATATCTTGAAGAAAAATATGAAGAGCATTTGTATGA
GCGCGATGAAGGTGATAAATGGCGAAACAAAAAGTTTGAATTGGGTTTGGAGTTTCCCAATCTTCCTTAT
TATATTGATGGTGATGTTAAATTAACACAGTCTATGGCCATCATACGTTATATAGCTGACAAGCACAACA
TGTTGGGTGGTTGTCCAAAAGAGCGTGCAGAGATTTCAATGCTTGAAGGAGCGGTTTTGGATATTAGATA
CGGTGTTTCGAGAATTGCATATAGTAAAGACTTTGAAACTCTCAAAGTTGATTTTCTTAGCAAGCTACCT
GAAATGCTGAAAATGTTCGAAGATCGTTTATGTCATAAAACATATTTAAATGGTGATCATGTAACCCATC
CTGACTTCATGTTGTATGACGCTCTTGATGTTGTTTTATACATGGACCCAATGTGCCTGGATGCGTTCCC
AAAATTAGTTTGTTTTAAAAAACGTATTGAAGCTATCCCACAAATTGATAAGTACTTGAAATCCAGCAAG
TATATAGCATGGCCTTTGCAGGGCTGGCAAGCCACGTTTGGTGGTGGCGACCATCCTCCAAAATCGGATC
TGGTTCCGCGTGGATCCGAAAACCTGTATTTTCAGGGCATGGCGGCGGCCGACGGCGACGACTCGCTGTA
CCCCATCGCGGTGCTCATAGACGAACTCCGCAATGAGGACGTTCAGCTTCGCCTCAACAGCATCAAGAAG
CTGTCCACCATCGCCTTGGCCCTTGGGGTTGAAAGGACCCGAAGTGAGCTTCTGCCTTTCCTTACAGATA
CCATCTATGATGAAGATGAGGTCCTCCTGGCCCTGGCAGAACAGCTGGGAACCTTCACTACCCTGGTGGG
AGGCCCAGAGTACGTGCACTGCCTGCTGCCACCGCTGGAGTCGCTGGCCACAGTGGAGGAGACAGTGGTG
CGGGACAAGGCAGTGGAGTCCTTACGGGCCATCTCACACGAGCACTCGCCCTCTGACCTGGAGGCGCACT
TTGTGCCGCTAGTGAAGCGGCTGGCGGGCGGCGACTGGTTCACCTCCCGCACCTCGGCCTGCGGCCTCTT
CTCCGTCTGCTACCCCCGAGTGTCCAGTGCTGTGAAGGCGGAACTTCGACAGTACTTCCGGAACCTGTGC
TCAGATGACACCCCCATGGTGCGGCGGGCCGCAGCCTCCAAGCTGGGGGAGTTTGCCAAGGTGCTGGAGC
TGGACAACGTCAAGAGTGAGATCATCCCCATGTTCTCCAACCTGGCCTCTGACGAGCAGGACTCGGTGCG
GCTGCTGGCGGTGGAGGCGTGCGTGAACATCGCCCAGCTTCTGCCCCAGGAGGATCTGGAGGCCCTGGTG
ATGCCCACTCTGCGCCAGGCCGCTGAAGACAAGTCCTGGCGCGTCCGCTACATGGTGGCTGACAAGTTCA
CAGAGCTCCAGAAAGCAGTGGGGCCTGAGATCACCAAGACAGACCTGGTCCCTGCCTTCCAGAACCTGAT
GAAAGACTGTGAGGCCGAGGTGAGGGCCGCAGCCTCCCACAAGGTCAAAGAGTTCTGTGAAAACCTCTCA
GCTGACTGTCGGGAGAATGTGATCATGTCCCAGATCTTGCCCTGCATCAAGGAGCTGGTGTCCGATGCCA
ACCAACATGTCAAGTCTGCCCTGGCCTCAGTCATCATGGGTCTCTCTCCCATCTTGGGCAAAGACAACAC
CATCGAGCACCTCTTGCCCCTCTTCCTGGCTCAGCTGAAGGATGAGTGCCCTGAGGTACGGCTGAACATC
ATCTCTAACCTGGACTGTGTGAACGAGGTGATTGGCATCCGGCAGCTGTCCCAGTCCCTGCTCCCTGCCA
TTGTGGAGCTGGCTGAGGACGCCAAGTGGCGGGTGCGGCTGGCCATCATTGAGTACATGCCCCTCCTGGC
TGGACAGCTGGGAGTGGAGTTCTTTGATGAGAAACTTAACTCCTTGTGCATGGCCTGGCTTGTGGATCAT
GTATATGCCATCCGCGAGGCAGCCACCAGCAACCTGAAGAAGCTAGTGGAAAAGTTTGGGAAGGAGTGGG
CCCATGCCACAATCATCCCCAAGGTCTTGGCCATGTCCGGAGACCCCAACTACCTGCACCGCATGACTAC
GCTCTTCTGCATCAATGTGCTGTCTGAGGTCTGTGGGCAGGACATCACCACCAAGCACATGCTACCCACG
GTTCTGCGCATGGCTGGGGACCCGGTTGCCAATGTCCGCTTCAATGTGGCCAAGTCTCTGCAGAAGATAG
GGCCCATCCTGGACAACAGCACCTTGCAGAGTGAAGTCAAGCCCATCCTAGAGAAGCTGACCCAGGACCA
GGATGTGGACGTCAAATACTTTGCCCAGGAGGCTCTGACTGTTCTGTCTCTCGCCTGAGAATTCCCGGGT
CGACTCGAGCGGCCGCATCGTGACTGACTGACGATCTGCCTCGCGCGTTTCGGTGATGACGGTGAAAACC
TCTGACACATGCAGCTCCCGGAGACGGTCACAGCTTGTCTGTAAGCGGATGCCGGGAGCAGACAAGCCCG
TCAGGGCGCGTCAGCGGGTGTTGGCGGGTGTCGGGGCGCAGCCATGACCCAGTCACGTAGCGATAGCGGA
GTGTATAATTCTTGAAGACGAAAGGGCCTCGTGATACGCCTATTTTTATAGGTTAATGTCATGATAATAA
TGGTTTCTTAGACGTCAGGTGGCACTTTTCGGGGAAATGTGCGCGGAACCCCTATTTGTTTATTTTTCTA
AATACATTCAAATATGTATCCGCTCATGAGACAATAACCCTGATAAATGCTTCAATAATATTGAAAAAGG
AAGAGTATGAGTATTCAACATTTCCGTGTCGCCCTTATTCCCTTTTTTGCGGCATTTTGCCTTCCTGTTT
TTGCTCACCCAGAAACGCTGGTGAAAGTAAAAGATGCTGAAGATCAGTTGGGTGCACGAGTGGGTTACAT
CGAACTGGATCTCAACAGCGGTAAGATCCTTGAGAGTTTTCGCCCCGAAGAACGTTTTCCAATGATGAGC
ACTTTTAAAGTTCTGCTATGTGGCGCGGTATTATCCCGTGTTGACGCCGGGCAAGAGCAACTCGGTCGCC
GCATACACTATTCTCAGAATGACTTGGTTGAGTACTCACCAGTCACAGAAAAGCATCTTACGGATGGCAT
GACAGTAAGAGAATTATGCAGTGCTGCCATAACCATGAGTGATAACACTGCGGCCAACTTACTTCTGACA
ACGATCGGAGGACCGAAGGAGCTAACCGCTTTTTTGCACAACATGGGGGATCATGTAACTCGCCTTGATC
GTTGGGAACCGGAGCTGAATGAAGCCATACCAAACGACGAGCGTGACACCACGATGCCTGCAGCAATGGC
AACAACGTTGCGCAAACTATTAACTGGCGAACTACTTACTCTAGCTTCCCGGCAACAATTAATAGACTGG
ATGGAGGCGGATAAAGTTGCAGGACCACTTCTGCGCTCGGCCCTTCCGGCTGGCTGGTTTATTGCTGATA
AATCTGGAGCCGGTGAGCGTGGGTCTCGCGGTATCATTGCAGCACTGGGGCCAGATGGTAAGCCCTCCCG
TATCGTAGTTATCTACACGACGGGGAGTCAGGCAACTATGGATGAACGAAATAGACAGATCGCTGAGATA
GGTGCCTCACTGATTAAGCATTGGTAACTGTCAGACCAAGTTTACTCATATATACTTTAGATTGATTTAA
AACTTCATTTTTAATTTAAAAGGATCTAGGTGAAGATCCTTTTTGATAATCTCATGACCAAAATCCCTTA
ACGTGAGTTTTCGTTCCACTGAGCGTCAGACCCCGTAGAAAAGATCAAAGGATCTTCTTGAGATCCTTTT
TTTCTGCGCGTAATCTGCTGCTTGCAAACAAAAAAACCACCGCTACCAGCGGTGGTTTGTTTGCCGGATC
AAGAGCTACCAACTCTTTTTCCGAAGGTAACTGGCTTCAGCAGAGCGCAGATACCAAATACTGTCCTTCT
AGTGTAGCCGTAGTTAGGCCACCACTTCAAGAACTCTGTAGCACCGCCTACATACCTCGCTCTGCTAATC
CTGTTACCAGTGGCTGCTGCCAGTGGCGATAAGTCGTGTCTTACCGGGTTGGACTCAAGACGATAGTTAC
CGGATAAGGCGCAGCGGTCGGGCTGAACGGGGGGTTCGTGCACACAGCCCAGCTTGGAGCGAACGACCTA
CACCGAACTGAGATACCTACAGCGTGAGCTATGAGAAAGCGCCACGCTTCCCGAAGGGAGAAAGGCGGAC
AGGTATCCGGTAAGCGGCAGGGTCGGAACAGGAGAGCGCACGAGGGAGCTTCCAGGGGGAAACGCCTGGT
ATCTTTATAGTCCTGTCGGGTTTCGCCACCTCTGACTTGAGCGTCGATTTTTGTGATGCTCGTCAGGGGG
GCGGAGCCTATGGAAAAACGCCAGCAACGCGGCCTTTTTACGGTTCCTGGCCTTTTGCTGGCCTTTTGCT
CACATGTTCTTTCCTGCGTTATCCCCTGATTCTGTGGATAACCGTATTACCGCCTTTGAGTGAGCTGATA
CCGCTCGCCGCAGCCGAACGACCGAGCGCAGCGAGTCAGTGAGCGAGGAAGCGGAAGAGCGCCTGATGCG
GTATTTTCTCCTTACGCATCTGTGCGGTATTTCACACCGCATAAATTCCGACACCATCGAATGGCGCAAA
ACCTTTCGCGGTATGGCATGATAGCGCCCGGAAGAGAGTCAATTCAGGGTGGTGAATGTGAAACCAGTAA
CGTTATACGATGTCGCAGAGTATGCCGGTGTCTCTTATCAGACCGTTTCCCGCGTGGTGAACCAGGCCAG
CCACGTTTCTGCGAAAACGCGGGAAAAAGTGGAAGCGGCGATGGCGGAGCTGAATTACATTCCCAACCGC
GTGGCACAACAACTGGCGGGCAAACAGTCGTTGCTGATTGGCGTTGCCACCTCCAGTCTGGCCCTGCACG
CGCCGTCGCAAATTGTCGCGGCGATTAAATCTCGCGCCGATCAACTGGGTGCCAGCGTGGTGGTGTCGAT
GGTAGAACGAAGCGGCGTCGAAGCCTGTAAAGCGGCGGTGCACAATCTTCTCGCGCAACGCGTCAGTGGG
CTGATCATTAACTATCCGCTGGATGACCAGGATGCCATTGCTGTGGAAGCTGCCTGCACTAATGTTCCGG
CGTTATTTCTTGATGTCTCTGACCAGACACCCATCAACAGTATTATTTTCTCCCATGAAGACGGTACGCG
ACTGGGCGTGGAGCATCTGGTCGCATTGGGTCACCAGCAAATCGCGCTGTTAGCGGGCCCATTAAGTTCT
GTCTCGGCGCGTCTGCGTCTGGCTGGCTGGCATAAATATCTCACTCGCAATCAAATTCAGCCGATAGCGG
AACGGGAAGGCGACTGGAGTGCCATGTCCGGTTTTCAACAAACCATGCAAATGCTGAATGAGGGCATCGT
TCCCACTGCGATGCTGGTTGCCAACGATCAGATGGCGCTGGGCGCAATGCGCGCCATTACCGAGTCCGGG
CTGCGCGTTGGTGCGGATATCTCGGTAGTGGGATACGACGATACCGAAGACAGCTCATGTTATATCCCGC
CGTTAACCACCATCAAACAGGATTTTCGCCTGCTGGGGCAAACCAGCGTGGACCGCTTGCTGCAACTCTC
TCAGGGCCAGGCGGTGAAGGGCAATCAGCTGTTGCCCGTCTCACTGGTGAAAAGAAAAACCACCCTGGCG
CCCAATACGCAAACCGCCTCTCCCCGCGCGTTGGCCGATTCATTAATGCAGCTGGCACGACAGGTTTCCC
GACTGGAAAGCGGGCAGTGAGCGCAACGCAATTAATGTAAGTTAGCTCACTCATTAGGCACCCCAGGCTT
TACACTTTATGCTTCCGGCTCGTATGTTGTGTGGAATTGTGAGCGGATAACAATTTCACACAGGAAACAG
CTATGACCATGATTACGGATTCACTGGCCGTCGTTTTACAACGTCGTGACTGGGAAAACCCTGGCGTTAC
CCAACTTAATCGCCTTGCAGCACATCCCCCTTTCGCCAGCTGGCGTAATAGCGAAGAGGCCCGCACCGAT
CGCCCTTCCCAACAGTTGCGCAGCCTGAATGGCGAATGGCGCTTTGCCTGGTTTCCGGCACCAGAAGCGG
TGCCGGAAAGCTGGCTGGAGTGCGATCTTCCTGAGGCCGATACTGTCGTCGTCCCCTCAAACTGGCAGAT
GCACGGTTACGATGCGCCCATCTACACCAACGTGACCTATCCCATTACGGTCAATCCGCCGTTTGTTCCC
ACGGAGAATCCGACGGGTTGTTACTCGCTCACATTTAATGTTGATGAAAGCTGGCTACAGGAAGGCCAGA
CGCGAATTATTTTTGATGGCGTTGGAATTAGCTTATCGACTGCACGGTGCACCAATGCTTCTGGCGTCAG
GCAGCCATCGGAAGCTGTGGTATGGCTGTGCAGGTCGTAAATCACTGCATAATTCGTGTCGCTCAAGGCG
CACTCCCGTTCTGGATAATGTTTTTTGCGCCGACATCATAACGGTTCTGGCAAATATTCTGAAATGAGCT
GTTGACAATTAATCATCGGCTCGTATAATGTGTGGAA
Features (pLannotate 1.2.2; 18 found; start..end, strand, type, name):
      1..17      +  protein_bind   lac operator: The lac repressor binds to the lac operator to inhibit transcription in E. coli. This inhibition can be relieved by adding lactose or isopropyl-β-D-thiogalactopyranoside (IPTG). lac repressor encoded by lacI
     40..693     +  CDS            GST26_SCHJA: Experimental evidence at protein level: Swiss-Prot protein existence level 1. GST isoenzymes appear to play a central role in the parasite detoxification system. Other functions are also suspected including a role in increasing the solubility of haematin in the parasite gut. From Schistosoma japonicum (Blood fluke).
    718..738     +  CDS            TEV site: tobacco etch virus (TEV) protease recognition and cleavage site
    739..2505    +  CDS            PPP2R1A: 2AAA_HUMAN - Experimental evidence at protein level: Swiss-Prot protein existence level 1. The PR65 subunit of protein phosphatase 2A serves as a scaffolding molecule to coordinate the assembly of the catalytic subunit and a variable regulatory B subunit. Upon interaction with GNA12 promotes dephosphorylation of microtubule associated protein TAU/MAPT (PubMed:15525651). Required for proper chromosome segregation and for centromeric localization of SGO1 in mitosis (PubMed:16580887). From Homo sapiens (Human).
   2556..2595    +  CDS            rop (fragment): Rop protein, which maintains plasmids at low copy number; rop
   2697..2737    +  misc_feature   bom (fragment): basis of mobility region from pBR322
   2842..2946    +  promoter       AmpR promoter: bla
   2947..3807    +  CDS            AmpR: β-lactamase; bla; confers resistance to ampicillin, carbenicillin, and related antibiotics
   3978..4566    +  rep_origin     ori: high-copy-number ColE1/pMB1/pBR322/pUC origin of replication
   4752..4803    -  misc_feature   bom (fragment): basis of mobility region from pBR322
   4810..4887    +  promoter       lacI promoter: lacI
   4888..5970    +  CDS            lacI: lac repressor; lacI; The lac repressor binds to the lac operator to inhibit transcription in E. coli. This inhibition can be relieved by adding lactose or isopropyl-β-D-thiogalactopyranoside (IPTG).
   5983..6004    +  protein_bind   CAP binding site: CAP binding activates transcription in the presence of cAMP. E. coli catabolite activator protein
   6019..6049    +  promoter       lac promoter: promoter for the E. coli lac operon
   6057..6073    +  protein_bind   lac operator: The lac repressor binds to the lac operator to inhibit transcription in E. coli. This inhibition can be relieved by adding lactose or isopropyl-β-D-thiogalactopyranoside (IPTG). lac repressor encoded by lacI
   6093..6266    +  CDS            lacZα: LacZα fragment of β-galactosidase; lacZ fragment
   6530..6646    -  CDS            yciV (fragment): RNAAM_ECOLI - Also known as trpH From Escherichia coli (strain K12).
   6722..6750    +  promoter       tac promoter: strong E. coli promoter; hybrid between the trp and lac UV5 promoters
