[The description below was written by a language model from this plasmid's Addgene catalogue record and pLannotate feature annotations shown in this document.]
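Description:
pGEX-4T1 human PP2A Aα full length is a bacterial expression plasmid of about 6.8 kb, built on the pGEX-4T1 backbone, for producing the human scaffolding (A, or PR65) subunit of protein phosphatase 2A in E. coli. It replicates from a ColE1/pMB1-type origin and is selected with ampicillin through the β-lactamase gene and its own promoter. Short remnants of the pBR322 rop and bom regions are annotated, along with a lac promoter/lacZα segment downstream of lacI that is carried over from the backbone and is not part of the expression unit.

The expression cassette spans the numbering origin of the circular sequence. A tac promoter, a strong trp/lac hybrid, sits at the end of the record and is followed by a lac operator at the start. This drives an open reading frame that begins with Schistosoma japonicum glutathione S-transferase, continues through a TEV protease recognition site, and runs directly into the full-length PPP2R1A coding sequence. The plasmid-borne lacI gene supplies lac repressor, which keeps the tac promoter off until IPTG is added. The GST moiety allows affinity capture on glutathione resin, and the annotated TEV site, placed immediately before the insert, should allow the tag to be removed to release the Aα subunit. The feature table does not annotate the thrombin site usually associated with pGEX-4T vectors, so its presence cannot be confirmed from the record.

The stated purpose is simply expression of full-length human PP2A Aα in E. coli. The associated publication concerns activation of PP2A as a tumor suppressor in KRAS-driven tumors, which is consistent with using the recombinant scaffold protein for biochemical or structural studies.
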