Addgene plasmid #132634: pGEX-4T1 human PP2A Aα full length
Purpose: expresses human PP2A Aα full length in E. coli
Depositing lab: Wenqing Xu. Depositing organization: University of Washington. Publication: Activation of tumor suppressor protein PP2A inhibits KRAS-driven tumor growth. Sangodkar J, Perl A, Tohme R, Kiselar J, Kastrinsky DB, Zaware N, Izadmehr S, Mazhar S, Wiredja DD, O'Connor CM, Hoon D, Dhawan NS, Schlatzer D, Yao S, Leonard D, Borczuk AC, Gokulrangan G, Wang L, Svenson E, Farrington CC, Yuan E, Avelar RA, Stachnik A, Smith B, Gidwani V, Giannini HM, McQuaid D, McClinch K, Wang Z, Levine AC, Sears RC, Chen EY, Duan Q, Datt M, Haider S, Ma'ayan A, DiFeo A, Sharma N, Galsky MD, Brautigan DL, Ioannou YA, Xu W, Chance MR, Ohlmeyer M, Narla G. J Clin Invest. 2017 Jun 1;127(6):2081-2090. doi: 10.1172/JCI89548. Epub 2017 May 15. PubMed 28504649.
Backbone
  Vector backbone: pGEX-4T1
  Vector type: Bacterial Expression
Growth in bacteria
  Bacterial resistance: Ampicillin, 100 μg/mL
  Growth temperature: 37°C
  Growth strain: DH5alpha
  Copy number: Unknown
Gene/Insert
  Gene/Insert name: PP2A Aα
  Species: H. sapiens (human)
  Entrez Gene: PPP2R1A (a.k.a. HJS2, MRD36, PP2A-Aalpha, PP2AA, PP2AAALPHA, PR65A)
Terms and licenses: Academic/Nonprofit Terms; Industry Terms: Not Available to Industry
How to cite: pGEX-4T1 human PP2A Aα full length was a gift from Wenqing Xu (Addgene plasmid # 132634 ; http://n2t.net/addgene:132634 ; RRID:Addgene_132634)
